Addgene plasmid #143629: TFORF2823
Purpose: Lentiviral vector for overexpressing transcription factor ORFs with unique 24-bp barcodes. Barcodes facilitate identification of transcription factors in pooled screens.
Depositing lab: Feng Zhang. Depositing organization: Broad Institute. Publication: A transcription factor atlas of directed differentiation. Joung J, Ma S, Tay T, Geiger-Schuller KR, Kirchgatterer PC, Verdine VK, Guo B, Arias-Garcia MA, Allen WE, Singh A, Kuksenko O, Abudayyeh OO, Gootenberg JS, Fu Z, Macrae RK, Buenrostro JD, Regev A, Zhang F. Cell. 2023 Jan 5;186(1):209-229.e26. doi: 10.1016/j.cell.2022.11.026. PubMed 36608654.
Backbone
  Vector backbone: pLX_TRC317
  Backbone manufacturer: Broad Institute Genetic Perturbation Platform
  Backbone size w/o insert (bp): 8264
  Vector type: Mammalian Expression, Lentiviral
  Selectable markers: Puromycin
Growth in bacteria
  Bacterial resistance: Ampicillin, 100 μg/mL
  Growth temperature: 37°C
  Growth strain: NEB Stable
  Copy number: High Copy
Gene/Insert
  Gene/Insert name: IKZF1
  Species: H. sapiens (human)
  Insert size (bp): 1661
  Entrez Gene: IKZF1 (a.k.a. CVID13, Hs.54452, IK1, IKAROS, LYF1, LyF-1, PPP1R92, PRO0758, ZNFN1A1)
  Promoter: EF1a
  Cloning method: Unknown
  Sequencing primers: 5′ GGGTGGAGACTGAAGTTAGGCCAG; 3′ CACATAGCGTAAAAGGAGCAACATAG
Terms and licenses: Academic/Nonprofit Terms; Industry Terms: Not Available to Industry
Depositor comments: XM_011515068,NM_006060,XM_011515069,ENST00000331340 . The transcription factor ORF portion of this plasmid was synthesized by Genewiz. Please test multiple small colonies in case of plasmid recombination. To make this collection available in a timely manner, a portion of this collection was not fully sequenced by Addgene. If an Addgene verified full plasmid sequence is not available, please contact us prior to placing an order to request the full sequence.
How to cite: TFORF2823 was a gift from Feng Zhang (Addgene plasmid # 143629 ; http://n2t.net/addgene:143629 ; RRID:Addgene_143629)
