[The description below was written by a language model from this plasmid's Addgene catalogue record and pLannotate feature annotations shown in this document.]
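Description:
TFORF2823 is a third-generation-style, self-inactivating lentiviral expression plasmid built on the pLX_TRC317 backbone and carrying the human transcription factor IKZF1 (IKAROS), a zinc-finger regulator of haematopoietic and lymphocyte differentiation. It belongs to a barcoded collection of transcription factor ORFs in which each clone carries a unique 24-bp barcode, so that the factor delivered to a cell can be identified in pooled overexpression screens. In bacteria the plasmid is maintained through a high-copy ColE1/pUC-type origin and selected with ampicillin via β-lactamase. An f1 origin and remnants of a lac/lacZα cloning region with T7 and T3 promoters are also present in the backbone.

The viral portion begins with an RSV promoter fused to a truncated HIV-1 5' LTR, which drives Tat-independent transcription of the genomic RNA in packaging cells. This is followed by the Ψ packaging signal with a gag fragment and the Rev response element for nuclear export. An SV40 early promoter/origin segment then drives puromycin N-acetyltransferase for selection of transduced mammalian cells, and a cPPT/CTS element aids nuclear import of the reverse-transcribed genome. Downstream, the EF-1α promoter provides strong constitutive expression of the IKZF1 coding sequence, annotated at about 1.56 kb within a 1,661-bp recorded insert. No epitope tag or reporter is annotated. A WPRE after the ORF enhances transcript stability and expression, and the ΔU3 3' LTR inactivates viral promoter activity after integration, with an SV40 polyadenylation signal lying just outside it. The barcode itself is not annotated in the feature table, which shows only a short U6 promoter-like fragment between the ORF and the WPRE. The depositor notes that the ORF was synthesised and that the plasmid may be prone to recombination.
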