Features (pLannotate 1.2.2; 31 found; start..end, strand, type, name):
      5..231     +  promoter       RSV promoter: Rous sarcoma virus enhancer/promoter
    232..412     +  LTR            5' LTR (truncated): truncated 5' long terminal repeat (LTR) from HIV-1
    459..584     +  misc_feature   HIV-1 Ψ: packaging signal of human immunodeficiency virus type 1
    568..931     +  CDS            HIV-1 gag (fragment): gag protein from human immunodeficiency virus 1; gag
   1077..1310    +  misc_feature   RRE: The Rev response element (RRE) of HIV-1 allows for Rev-dependent mRNA export from the nucleus to the cytoplasm.
   1687..1713    +  CDS            Rev (fragment): human immunodeficiency virus 1 (HIV-1) Rev protein; rev; enhances nuclear export of unspliced and incompletely spliced viral mRNAs
   1720..1743    +  promoter       SV40 promoter (fragment): SV40 early promoter
   1744..1815    +  promoter       SV40 promoter (fragment): SV40 enhancer and early promoter
   1839..1974    +  rep_origin     SV40 ori: SV40 origin of replication
   2020..2616    +  CDS            PuroR (fragment): puromycin N-acetyltransferase; pac from Streptomyces; confers resistance to puromycin
   2665..2782    +  misc_feature   cPPT/CTS: central polypurine tract and central termination sequence of HIV-1
   2847..2913    +  CDS            small t antigen (fragment): SV40 (simian virus 40) small t antigen
   2920..4098    +  promoter       EF-1α promoter: strong constitutive promoter for human elongation factor EF-1α
   4115..5671    +  CDS            IKZF1: IKZF1_HUMAN - Also known as IK1, IKAROS, LYF1, ZNFN1A1. Experimental evidence at protein level: Swiss-Prot protein existence level 1. Transcription regulator of hematopoietic cell differentiation (PubMed:17934067). Binds gamma-satellite DNA (PubMed:17135265, PubMed:19141594). Plays a role in the development of lymphocytes, B- and T-cells. Binds and activates the enhancer (delta-A element) of the CD3-delta gene. Repressor of the TDT (fikzfterminal deoxynucleotidyltransferase) gene during thymocyte differentiation. Regulates transcription through association with both HDAC-dependent and HDAC-ind
   5687..5740    +  promoter       U6 promoter (fragment): RNA polymerase III promoter for human U6 snRNA
   5782..6370    +  misc_feature   WPRE: woodchuck hepatitis virus posttranscriptional regulatory element
   6421..6440    +  misc_feature   cPPT/CTS (fragment): central polypurine tract and central termination sequence of HIV-1
   6442..6675    +  LTR            3' LTR (ΔU3): self-inactivating 3' long terminal repeat (LTR) from HIV-1
   6753..6874    +  polyA_signal   SV40 poly(A) signal: SV40 polyadenylation signal
   6914..7049    +  rep_origin     SV40 ori: SV40 origin of replication
   7070..7088    -  promoter       T7 promoter: promoter for bacteriophage T7 RNA polymerase
   7096..7251    +  CDS            lacZα (fragment): LacZα fragment of β-galactosidase; lacZ fragment
   7256..7684    +  rep_origin     f1 ori (sequence partly withheld): f1 bacteriophage origin of replication; arrow indicates direction of (+) strand synthesis
   7737..7841    +  promoter       AmpR promoter: bla
   7842..8702    +  CDS            AmpR: β-lactamase; bla; confers resistance to ampicillin, carbenicillin, and related antibiotics
   8873..9461    +  rep_origin     ori: high-copy-number ColE1/pMB1/pBR322/pUC origin of replication
   9644..9736    +  CDS            lacI (fragment): lac repressor; lacI; The lac repressor binds to the lac operator to inhibit transcription in E. coli. This inhibition can be relieved by adding lactose or isopropyl-β-D-thiogalactopyranoside (IPTG).
   9749..9770    +  protein_bind   CAP binding site: CAP binding activates transcription in the presence of cAMP. E. coli catabolite activator protein
   9785..9815    +  promoter       lac promoter: promoter for the E. coli lac operon
   9823..9839    +  protein_bind   lac operator: The lac repressor binds to the lac operator to inhibit transcription in E. coli. This inhibition can be relieved by adding lactose or isopropyl-β-D-thiogalactopyranoside (IPTG). lac repressor encoded by lacI
   9884..9902    +  promoter       T3 promoter: promoter for bacteriophage T3 RNA polymerase
>Addgene plasmid #143629 | TFORF2823 | addgene full sequence | sequence record 400478 | Addgene NGS Result
TTAATGTAGTCTTATGCAATACTCTTGTAGTCTTGCAACATGGTAACGATGAGTTAGCAACATGCCTTAC
AAGGAGAGAAAAAGCACCGTGCATGCCGATTGGTGGAAGTAAGGTGGTACGATCGTGCCTTATTAGGAAG
GCAACAGACGGGTCTGACATGGATTGGACGAACCACTGAATTGCCGCATTGCAGAGATATTGTATTTAAG
TGCCTAGCTCGATACATAAACGGGTCTCTCTGGTTAGACCAGATCTGAGCCTGGGAGCTCTCTGGCTAAC
TAGGGAACCCACTGCTTAAGCCTCAATAAAGCTTGCCTTGAGTGCTTCAAGTAGTGTGTGCCCGTCTGTT
GTGTGACTCTGGTAACTAGAGATCCCTCAGACCCTTTTAGTCAGTGTGGAAAATCTCTAGCAGTGGCGCC
CGAACAGGGACTTGAAAGCGAAAGGGAAACCAGAGGAGCTCTCTCGACGCAGGACTCGGCTTGCTGAAGC
GCGCACGGCAAGAGGCGAGGGGCGGCGACTGGTGAGTACGCCAAAAATTTTGACTAGCGGAGGCTAGAAG
GAGAGAGATGGGTGCGAGAGCGTCAGTATTAAGCGGGGGAGAATTAGATCGCGATGGGAAAAAATTCGGT
TAAGGCCAGGGGGAAAGAAAAAATATAAATTAAAACATATAGTATGGGCAAGCAGGGAGCTAGAACGATT
CGCAGTTAATCCTGGCCTGTTAGAAACATCAGAAGGCTGTAGACAAATACTGGGACAGCTACAACCATCC
CTTCAGACAGGATCAGAAGAACTTAGATCATTATATAATACAGTAGCAACCCTCTATTGTGTGCATCAAA
GGATAGAGATAAAAGACACCAAGGAAGCTTTAGACAAGATAGAGGAAGAGCAAAACAAAAGTAAGACCAC
CGCACAGCAAGCGGCCGCTGATCTTCAGACCTGGAGGAGGAGATATGAGGGACAATTGGAGAAGTGAATT
ATATAAATATAAAGTAGTAAAAATTGAACCATTAGGAGTAGCACCCACCAAGGCAAAGAGAAGAGTGGTG
CAGAGAGAAAAAAGAGCAGTGGGAATAGGAGCTTTGTTCCTTGGGTTCTTGGGAGCAGCAGGAAGCACTA
TGGGCGCAGCGTCAATGACGCTGACGGTACAGGCCAGACAATTATTGTCTGGTATAGTGCAGCAGCAGAA
CAATTTGCTGAGGGCTATTGAGGCGCAACAGCATCTGTTGCAACTCACAGTCTGGGGCATCAAGCAGCTC
CAGGCAAGAATCCTGGCTGTGGAAAGATACCTAAAGGATCAACAGCTCCTGGGGATTTGGGGTTGCTCTG
GAAAACTCATTTGCACCACTGCTGTGCCTTGGAATGCTAGTTGGAGTAATAAATCTCTGGAACAGATTTG
GAATCACACGACCTGGATGGAGTGGGACAGAGAAATTAACAATTACACAAGCTTAATACACTCCTTAATT
GAAGAATCGCAAAACCAGCAAGAAAAGAATGAACAAGAATTATTGGAATTAGATAAATGGGCAAGTTTGT
GGAATTGGTTTAACATAACAAATTGGCTGTGGTATATAAAATTATTCATAATGATAGTAGGAGGCTTGGT
AGGTTTAAGAATAGTTTTTGCTGTACTTTCTATAGTGAATAGAGTTAGGCAGGGATATTCACCATTATCG
TTTCAGACCCACCTCCCAACCCCGAGGGGACCCATGCATTGCATCTCAATTAGTCAGCAACCAGGTGTGG
AAAGTCCCCAGGCTCCCCAGCAGGCAGAAGTATGCAAAGCATGCGTCTCAATTAGTCAGCAACCATAGTC
CCGCCCCTAACTCCGCCCATCCCGCCCCTAACTCCGCCCAGTTCCGCCCATTCTCCGCCCCATGGCTGAC
TAATTTTTTTTATTTATGCAGAGGCCGAGGCCGCCTCGGCCTCTGAGCTATTCCAGAAGTAGTGAGGAGG
CTTTTTTGGAGGCCTAGGCTTTTGCAAAAAGCTTTCTAGAGGTACCACCGGAGCTTACCATGACCGAGTA
CAAGCCCACGGTGCGCCTCGCCACCCGCGACGACGTCCCCAGGGCCGTACGCACCCTCGCCGCCGCGTTC
GCCGACTACCCCGCCACGCGCCACACCGTCGATCCGGACCGCCACATCGAGCGGGTCACCGAGCTGCAAG
AACTCTTCCTCACGCGCGTCGGGCTCGACATCGGCAAGGTGTGGGTCGCGGACGACGGCGCCGCCGTGGC
GGTCTGGACCACGCCGGAGAGCGTCGAAGCGGGGGCGGTGTTCGCCGAGATCGGCCCGCGCATGGCCGAG
TTGAGCGGTTCCCGGCTGGCCGCGCAGCAACAGATGGAAGGCCTCCTGGCGCCGCACCGGCCCAAGGAGC
CCGCGTGGTTCCTGGCCACCGTCGGCGTCTCGCCCGACCACCAGGGCAAGGGTCTGGGCAGCGCCGTCGT
GCTCCCCGGAGTGGAGGCGGCCGAGCGCGCCGGGGTGCCCGCCTTCCTGGAGACCTCCGCGCCCCGCAAC
CTCCCCTTCTACGAGCGGCTCGGCTTCACCGTCACCGCCGACGTCGAGGTGCCCGAAGGACCGCGCACCT
GGTGCATGACCCGCAAGCCCGGTGCCAGTTAACGAATTCTAGATCTTGAGACAAATGGCAGTATTCATCC
ACAATTTTAAAAGAAAAGGGGGGATTGGGGGGTACAGTGCAGGGGAAAGAATAGTAGACATAATAGCAAC
AGACATACAAACTAAAGAATTACAAAAACAAATTACAAAAATTCAAAATTTTCGGGTTTATTACAGGGAC
AGCAGAGATCCACTTTGGCGCCGGCTCGAGGCCTGCAGGTGCAAAGATGGATAAAGTTTTAAACAGAGAG
GAATCTTTGCAGCTAATGGACCTTCTAGGTCTTGAAAGGAGTGGGAATTGGCTCCGGTGCCCGTCAGTGG
GCAGAGCGCACATCGCCCACAGTCCCCGAGAAGTTGGGGGGAGGGGTCGGCAATTGAACCGGTGCCTAGA
GAAGGTGGCGCGGGGTAAACTGGGAAAGTGATGTCGTGTACTGGCTCCGCCTTTTTCCCGAGGGTGGGGG
AGAACCGTATATAAGTGCAGTAGTCGCCGTGAACGTTCTTTTTCGCAACGGGTTTGCCGCCAGAACACAG
GTAAGTGCCGTGTGTGGTTCCCGCGGGCCTGGCCTCTTTACGGGTTATGGCCCTTGCGTGCCTTGAATTA
CTTCCACCTGGCTGCAGTACGTGATTCTTGATCCCGAGCTTCGGGTTGGAAGTGGGTGGGAGAGTTCGAG
GCCTTGCGCTTAAGGAGCCCCTTCGCCTCGTGCTTGAGTTGAGGCCTGGCCTGGGCGCTGGGGCCGCCGC
GTGCGAATCTGGTGGCACCTTCGCGCCTGTCTCGCTGCTTTCGATAAGTCTCTAGCCATTTAAAATTTTT
GATGACCTGCTGCGACGCTTTTTTTCTGGCAAGATAGTCTTGTAAATGCGGGCCAAGATCTGCACACTGG
TATTTCGGTTTTTGGGGCCGCGGGCGGCGACGGGGCCCGTGCGTCCCAGCGCACATGTTCGGCGAGGCGG
GGCCTGCGAGCGCGGCCACCGAGAATCGGACGGGGGTAGTCTCAAGCTGGCCGGCCTGCTCTGGTGCCTG
GCCTCGCGCCGCCGTGTATCGCCCCGCCCTGGGCGGCAAGGCTGGCCCGGTCGGCACCAGTTGCGTGAGC
GGAAAGATGGCCGCTTCCCGGCCCTGCTGCAGGGAGCTCAAAATGGAGGACGCGGCGCTCGGGAGAGCGG
GCGGGTGAGTCACCCACACAAAGGAAAAGGGCCTTTCCGTCCTCAGCCGTCGCTTCATGTGACTCCACGG
AGTACCGGGCGCCGTCCAGGCACCTCGATTAGTTCTCGAGCTTTTGGAGTACGTCGTCTTTAGGTTGGGG
GGAGGGGTTTTATGCGATGGAGTTTCCCCACACTGAGTGGGTGGAGACTGAAGTTAGGCCAGCTTGGCAC
TTGATGTAATTCTCCTTGGAATTTGCCCTTTTTGAGTTTGGATCTTGGTTCATTCTCAAGCCTCAGACAG
TGGTTCAAAGTTTTTTTCTTCCATTTCAGGTGTCGTGAGGCTAGCACCGCCACCATGGATGCTGATGAGG
GTCAAGACATGTCCCAAGTTTCAGGGAAGGAAAGCCCCCCTGTAAGCGATACTCCAGATGAGGGCGATGA
GCCCATGCCGATCCCCGAGGACCTCTCCACCACCTCGGGAGGACAGCAAAGCTCCAAGAGTGACAGAGTC
GTGGCCAGTAATGTTAAAGTAGAGACTCAGAGTGATGAAGAGAATGGGCGTGCCTGTGAAATGAATGGGG
AAGAATGTGCGGAGGATTTACGAATGCTTGATGCCTCGGGAGAGAAAATGAATGGCTCCCACAGGGACCA
AGGCAGCTCGGCTTTGTCGGGAGTTGGAGGCATTCGACTTCCTAACGGAAAACTAAAGTGTGATATCTGT
GGGATCATTTGCATCGGGCCCAATGTGCTCATGGTTCACAAAAGAAGCCACACTGGAGAACGGCCCTTCC
AGTGCAATCAGTGCGGGGCCTCATTCACCCAGAAGGGCAACCTGCTCCGGCACATCAAGCTGCATTCCGG
GGAGAAGCCCTTCAAATGCCACCTCTGCAACTACGCCTGCCGCCGGAGGGACGCCCTCACTGGCCACCTG
AGGACGCACTCCGTTGGTAAACCTCACAAATGTGGATATTGTGGCCGAAGCTATAAACAGCGAAGCTCTT
TAGAGGAACATAAAGAGCGCTGCCACAACTACTTGGAAAGCATGGGCCTTCCGGGCACACTGTACCCAGT
CATTAAAGAAGAAACTAATCACAGTGAAATGGCAGAAGACCTGTGCAAGATAGGATCAGAGAGATCTCTC
GTGCTGGACAGACTAGCAAGTAACGTCGCCAAACGTAAGAGCTCTATGCCTCAGAAATTTCTTGGGGACA
AGGGCCTGTCCGACACGCCCTACGACAGCAGCGCCAGCTACGAGAAGGAGAACGAAATGATGAAGTCCCA
CGTGATGGACCAAGCCATCAACAACGCCATCAACTACCTGGGGGCCGAGTCCCTGCGCCCGCTGGTGCAG
ACGCCCCCGGGCGGTTCCGAGGTGGTCCCGGTCATCAGCCCGATGTACCAGCTGCACAAGCCGCTCGCGG
AGGGCACCCCGCGCTCCAACCACTCGGCCCAGGACAGCGCCGTGGAGAACCTGCTGCTGCTCTCCAAGGC
CAAGTTGGTGCCCTCGGAGCGCGAGGCGTCCCCGAGCAACAGCTGCCAAGACTCCACGGACACCGAGAGC
AACAACGAGGAGCAGCGCAGCGGTCTCATCTACCTGACCAACCACATCGCCCCGCACGCGCGCAACGGGC
TGTCGCTCAAGGAGGAGCACCGCGCCTACGACCTGCTGCGCGCCGCCTCCGAGAACTCGCAGGACGCGCT
CCGCGTGGTCAGCACCAGCGGGGAGCAGATGAAGGTGTACAAGTGCGAACACTGCCGGGTGCTCTTCCTG
GATCACGTCATGTACACCATCCACATGGGCTGCCACGGCTTCCGTGATCCTTTTGAGTGCAACATGTGCG
GCTACCACAGCCAGGACCGGTACGAGTTCTCGTCGCACATAACGCGAGGGGAGCACCGCTTCCACATGAG
CTAGTAATGAACTAGTCCGTAACTTGAAAGTATTTCGATTTCTTGGCTTTATATATCTTGTGGAAAGGAC
GAACTGCACTCGGAGTTAGTGATCATACGCGTTAAGTCGACAATCAACCTCTGGATTACAAAATTTGTGA
AAGATTGACTGGTATTCTTAACTATGTTGCTCCTTTTACGCTATGTGGATACGCTGCTTTAATGCCTTTG
TATCATGCTATTGCTTCCCGTATGGCTTTCATTTTCTCCTCCTTGTATAAATCCTGGTTGCTGTCTCTTT
ATGAGGAGTTGTGGCCCGTTGTCAGGCAACGTGGCGTGGTGTGCACTGTGTTTGCTGACGCAACCCCCAC
TGGTTGGGGCATTGCCACCACCTGTCAGCTCCTTTCCGGGACTTTCGCTTTCCCCCTCCCTATTGCCACG
GCGGAACTCATCGCCGCCTGCCTTGCCCGCTGCTGGACAGGGGCTCGGCTGTTGGGCACTGACAATTCCG
TGGTGTTGTCGGGGAAATCATCGTCCTTTCCTTGGCTGCTCGCCTGTGTTGCCACCTGGATTCTGCGCGG
GACGTCCTTCTGCTACGTCCCTTCGGCCCTCAATCCAGCGGACCTTCCTTCCCGCGGCCTGCTGCCGGCT
CTGCGGCCTCTTCCGCGTCTTCGCCTTCGCCCTCAGACGAGTCGGATCTCCCTTTGGGCCGCCTCCCCGC
GTCGACTTTAAGACCAATGACTTACAAGGCAGCTGTAGATCTTAGCCACTTTTTAAAAGAAAAGGGGGGA
CTGGAAGGGCTAATTCACTCCCAACGAAGACAAGATCTGCTTTTTGCTTGTACTGGGTCTCTCTGGTTAG
ACCAGATCTGAGCCTGGGAGCTCTCTGGCTAACTAGGGAACCCACTGCTTAAGCCTCAATAAAGCTTGCC
TTGAGTGCTTCAAGTAGTGTGTGCCCGTCTGTTGTGTGACTCTGGTAACTAGAGATCCCTCAGACCCTTT
TAGTCAGTGTGGAAAATCTCTAGCAGTACGTATAGTAGTTCATGTCATCTTATTATTCAGTATTTATAAC
TTGCAAAGAAATGAATATCAGAGAGTGAGAGGAACTTGTTTATTGCAGCTTATAATGGTTACAAATAAAG
CAATAGCATCACAAATTTCACAAATAAAGCATTTTTTTCACTGCATTCTAGTTGTGGTTTGTCCAAACTC
ATCAATGTATCTTATCATGTCTGGCTCTAGCTATCCCGCCCCTAACTCCGCCCATCCCGCCCCTAACTCC
GCCCAGTTCCGCCCATTCTCCGCCCCATGGCTGACTAATTTTTTTTATTTATGCAGAGGCCGAGGCCGCC
TCGGCCTCTGAGCTATTCCAGAAGTAGTGAGGAGGCTTTTTTGGAGGCCTAGGGACGTACCCAATTCGCC
CTATAGTGAGTCGTATTACGCGCGCTCACTGGCCGTCGTTTTACAACGTCGTGACTGGGAAAACCCTGGC
GTTACCCAACTTAATCGCCTTGCAGCACATCCCCCTTTCGCCAGCTGGCGTAATAGCGAAGAGGCCCGCA
CCGATCGCCCTTCCCAACAGTTGCGCAGCCTGAATGGCGAATGGG
[124 nt withheld, positions 7256-7379]
C
[91 nt withheld, positions 7381-7471]
A
[49 nt withheld, positions 7473-7521]
CCTTTGACGTTGGAGTCCACGTTCTTT
[37 nt withheld, positions 7549-7585]
ACCCTATCTCGGTCTATTCTTTTGATTTATAAGGGATTTTGCCGATTTCGGCCTATTGGTTAAAAAATGA
GCTGATTTAACAAAAATTTAACGCGAATTTTAACAAAATATTAACGCTTACAATTTAGGTGGCACTTTTC
GGGGAAATGTGCGCGGAACCCCTATTTGTTTATTTTTCTAAATACATTCAAATATGTATCCGCTCATGAG
ACAATAACCCTGATAAATGCTTCAATAATATTGAAAAAGGAAGAGTATGAGTATTCAACATTTCCGTGTC
GCCCTTATTCCCTTTTTTGCGGCATTTTGCCTTCCTGTTTTTGCTCACCCAGAAACGCTGGTGAAAGTAA
AAGATGCTGAAGATCAGTTGGGTGCACGAGTGGGTTACATCGAACTGGATCTCAACAGCGGTAAGATCCT
TGAGAGTTTTCGCCCCGAAGAACGTTTTCCAATGATGAGCACTTTTAAAGTTCTGCTATGTGGCGCGGTA
TTATCCCGTATTGACGCCGGGCAAGAGCAACTCGGTCGCCGCATACACTATTCTCAGAATGACTTGGTTG
AGTACTCACCAGTCACAGAAAAGCATCTTACGGATGGCATGACAGTAAGAGAATTATGCAGTGCTGCCAT
AACCATGAGTGATAACACTGCGGCCAACTTACTTCTGACAACGATCGGAGGACCGAAGGAGCTAACCGCT
TTTTTGCACAACATGGGGGATCATGTAACTCGCCTTGATCGTTGGGAACCGGAGCTGAATGAAGCCATAC
CAAACGACGAGCGTGACACCACGATGCCTGTAGCAATGGCAACAACGTTGCGCAAACTATTAACTGGCGA
ACTACTTACTCTAGCTTCCCGGCAACAATTAATAGACTGGATGGAGGCGGATAAAGTTGCAGGACCACTT
CTGCGCTCGGCCCTTCCGGCTGGCTGGTTTATTGCTGATAAATCTGGAGCCGGTGAGCGTGGGTCTCGCG
GTATCATTGCAGCACTGGGGCCAGATGGTAAGCCCTCCCGTATCGTAGTTATCTACACGACGGGGAGTCA
GGCAACTATGGATGAACGAAATAGACAGATCGCTGAGATAGGTGCCTCACTGATTAAGCATTGGTAACTG
TCAGACCAAGTTTACTCATATATACTTTAGATTGATTTAAAACTTCATTTTTAATTTAAAAGGATCTAGG
TGAAGATCCTTTTTGATAATCTCATGACCAAAATCCCTTAACGTGAGTTTTCGTTCCACTGAGCGTCAGA
CCCCGTAGAAAAGATCAAAGGATCTTCTTGAGATCCTTTTTTTCTGCGCGTAATCTGCTGCTTGCAAACA
AAAAAACCACCGCTACCAGCGGTGGTTTGTTTGCCGGATCAAGAGCTACCAACTCTTTTTCCGAAGGTAA
CTGGCTTCAGCAGAGCGCAGATACCAAATACTGTTCTTCTAGTGTAGCCGTAGTTAGGCCACCACTTCAA
GAACTCTGTAGCACCGCCTACATACCTCGCTCTGCTAATCCTGTTACCAGTGGCTGCTGCCAGTGGCGAT
AAGTCGTGTCTTACCGGGTTGGACTCAAGACGATAGTTACCGGATAAGGCGCAGCGGTCGGGCTGAACGG
GGGGTTCGTGCACACAGCCCAGCTTGGAGCGAACGACCTACACCGAACTGAGATACCTACAGCGTGAGCT
ATGAGAAAGCGCCACGCTTCCCGAAGGGAGAAAGGCGGACAGGTATCCGGTAAGCGGCAGGGTCGGAACA
GGAGAGCGCACGAGGGAGCTTCCAGGGGGAAACGCCTGGTATCTTTATAGTCCTGTCGGGTTTCGCCACC
TCTGACTTGAGCGTCGATTTTTGTGATGCTCGTCAGGGGGGCGGAGCCTATGGAAAAACGCCAGCAACGC
GGCCTTTTTACGGTTCCTGGCCTTTTGCTGGCCTTTTGCTCACATGTTCTTTCCTGCGTTATCCCCTGAT
TCTGTGGATAACCGTATTACCGCCTTTGAGTGAGCTGATACCGCTCGCCGCAGCCGAACGACCGAGCGCA
GCGAGTCAGTGAGCGAGGAAGCGGAAGAGCGCCCAATACGCAAACCGCCTCTCCCCGCGCGTTGGCCGAT
TCATTAATGCAGCTGGCACGACAGGTTTCCCGACTGGAAAGCGGGCAGTGAGCGCAACGCAATTAATGTG
AGTTAGCTCACTCATTAGGCACCCCAGGCTTTACACTTTATGCTTCCGGCTCGTATGTTGTGTGGAATTG
TGAGCGGATAACAATTTCACACAGGAAACAGCTATGACCATGATTACGCCAAGCGCGCAATTAACCCTCA
CTAAAGGGAACAAAAGCTGGAGCTGCAAGC
