>Addgene plasmid #143629 | TFORF2823 | depositor partial sequence | sequence record 283017 | Insert
ACCGCCACCATGGATGCTGATGAGGGTCAAGACATGTCCCAAGTTTCAGGGAAGGAAAGCCCCCCTGTAA
GCGATACTCCAGATGAGGGCGATGAGCCCATGCCGATCCCCGAGGACCTCTCCACCACCTCGGGAGGACA
GCAAAGCTCCAAGAGTGACAGAGTCGTGGCCAGTAATGTTAAAGTAGAGACTCAGAGTGATGAAGAGAAT
GGGCGTGCCTGTGAAATGAATGGGGAAGAATGTGCGGAGGATTTACGAATGCTTGATGCCTCGGGAGAGA
AAATGAATGGCTCCCACAGGGACCAAGGCAGCTCGGCTTTGTCGGGAGTTGGAGGCATTCGACTTCCTAA
CGGAAAACTAAAGTGTGATATCTGTGGGATCATTTGCATCGGGCCCAATGTGCTCATGGTTCACAAAAGA
AGCCACACTGGAGAACGGCCCTTCCAGTGCAATCAGTGCGGGGCCTCATTCACCCAGAAGGGCAACCTGC
TCCGGCACATCAAGCTGCATTCCGGGGAGAAGCCCTTCAAATGCCACCTCTGCAACTACGCCTGCCGCCG
GAGGGACGCCCTCACTGGCCACCTGAGGACGCACTCCGTTGGTAAACCTCACAAATGTGGATATTGTGGC
CGAAGCTATAAACAGCGAAGCTCTTTAGAGGAACATAAAGAGCGCTGCCACAACTACTTGGAAAGCATGG
GCCTTCCGGGCACACTGTACCCAGTCATTAAAGAAGAAACTAATCACAGTGAAATGGCAGAAGACCTGTG
CAAGATAGGATCAGAGAGATCTCTCGTGCTGGACAGACTAGCAAGTAACGTCGCCAAACGTAAGAGCTCT
ATGCCTCAGAAATTTCTTGGGGACAAGGGCCTGTCCGACACGCCCTACGACAGCAGCGCCAGCTACGAGA
AGGAGAACGAAATGATGAAGTCCCACGTGATGGACCAAGCCATCAACAACGCCATCAACTACCTGGGGGC
CGAGTCCCTGCGCCCGCTGGTGCAGACGCCCCCGGGCGGTTCCGAGGTGGTCCCGGTCATCAGCCCGATG
TACCAGCTGCACAAGCCGCTCGCGGAGGGCACCCCGCGCTCCAACCACTCGGCCCAGGACAGCGCCGTGG
AGAACCTGCTGCTGCTCTCCAAGGCCAAGTTGGTGCCCTCGGAGCGCGAGGCGTCCCCGAGCAACAGCTG
CCAAGACTCCACGGACACCGAGAGCAACAACGAGGAGCAGCGCAGCGGTCTCATCTACCTGACCAACCAC
ATCGCCCCGCACGCGCGCAACGGGCTGTCGCTCAAGGAGGAGCACCGCGCCTACGACCTGCTGCGCGCCG
CCTCCGAGAACTCGCAGGACGCGCTCCGCGTGGTCAGCACCAGCGGGGAGCAGATGAAGGTGTACAAGTG
CGAACACTGCCGGGTGCTCTTCCTGGATCACGTCATGTACACCATCCACATGGGCTGCCACGGCTTCCGT
GATCCTTTTGAGTGCAACATGTGCGGCTACCACAGCCAGGACCGGTACGAGTTCTCGTCGCACATAACGC
GAGGGGAGCACCGCTTCCACATGAGCTAGTAATGAACTAGTCCGTAACTTGAAAGTATTTCGATTTCTTG
GCTTTATATATCTTGTGGAAAGGACGAACTGCACTCGGAGTTAGTGATCAT
