>Addgene plasmid #143629 | TFORF2823 | depositor partial sequence | sequence record 283018 | Barcode
ACTGCACTCGGAGTTAGTGATCAT
